>Addgene plasmid #235683 | pCDH-CMV-FLAG-YFP-KIBRA | addgene full sequence | sequence record 470278 | Addgene NGS Result
ACGCGTGTAGTCTTATGCAATACTCTTGTAGTCTTGCAACATGGTAACGATGAGTTAGCAACATGCCTTA
CAAGGAGAGAAAAAGCACCGTGCATGCCGATTGGTGGAAGTAAGGTGGTACGATCGTGCCTTATTAGGAA
GGCAACAGACGGGTCTGACATGGATTGGACGAACCACTGAATTGCCGCATTGCAGAGATATTGTATTTAA
GTGCCTAGCTCGATACATAAACGGGTCTCTCTGGTTAGACCAGATCTGAGCCTGGGAGCTCTCTGGCTAA
CTAGGGAACCCACTGCTTAAGCCTCAATAAAGCTTGCCTTGAGTGCTTCAAGTAGTGTGTGCCCGTCTGT
TGTGTGACTCTGGTAACTAGAGATCCCTCAGACCCTTTTAGTCAGTGTGGAAAATCTCTAGCAGTGGCGC
CCGAACAGGGACTTGAAAGCGAAAGGGAAACCAGAGGAGCTCTCTCGACGCAGGACTCGGCTTGCTGAAG
CGCGCACGGCAAGAGGCGAGGGGCGGCGACTGGTGAGTACGCCAAAAATTTTGACTAGCGGAGGCTAGAA
GGAGAGAGATGGGTGCGAGAGCGTCAGTATTAAGCGGGGGAGAATTAGATCGCGATGGGAAAAAATTCGG
TTAAGGCCAGGGGGAAAGAAAAAATATAAATTAAAACATATAGTATGGGCAAGCAGGGAGCTAGAACGAT
TCGCAGTTAATCCTGGCCTGTTAGAAACATCAGAAGGCTGTAGACAAATACTGGGACAGCTACAACCATC
CCTTCAGACAGGATCAGAAGAACTTAGATCATTATATAATACAGTAGCAACCCTCTATTGTGTGCATCAA
AGGATAGAGATAAAAGACACCAAGGAAGCTTTAGACAAGATAGAGGAAGAGCAAAACAAAAGTAAGACCA
CCGCACAGCAAGCGGCCACTGATCTTCAGACCTGGAGGAGGAGATATGAGGGACAATTGGAGAAGTGAAT
TATATAAATATAAAGTAGTAAAAATTGAACCATTAGGAGTAGCACCCACCAAGGCAAAGAGAAGAGTGGT
GCAGAGAGAAAAAAGAGCAGTGGGAATAGGAGCTTTGTTCCTTGGGTTCTTGGGAGCAGCAGGAAGCACT
ATGGGCGCAGCGTCAATGACGCTGACGGTACAGGCCAGACAATTATTGTCTGGTATAGTGCAGCAGCAGA
ACAATTTGCTGAGGGCTATTGAGGCGCAACAGCATCTGTTGCAACTCACAGTCTGGGGCATCAAGCAGCT
CCAGGCAAGAATCCTGGCTGTGGAAAGATACCTAAAGGATCAACAGCTCCTGGGGATTTGGGGTTGCTCT
GGAAAACTCATTTGCACCACTGCTGTGCCTTGGAATGCTAGTTGGAGTAATAAATCTCTGGAACAGATTT
GGAATCACACGACCTGGATGGAGTGGGACAGAGAAATTAACAATTACACAAGCTTAATACACTCCTTAAT
TGAAGAATCGCAAAACCAGCAAGAAAAGAATGAACAAGAATTATTGGAATTAGATAAATGGGCAAGTTTG
TGGAATTGGTTTAACATAACAAATTGGCTGTGGTATATAAAATTATTCATAATGATAGTAGGAGGCTTGG
TAGGTTTAAGAATAGTTTTTGCTGTACTTTCTATAGTGAATAGAGTTAGGCAGGGATATTCACCATTATC
GTTTCAGACCCACCTCCCAACCCCGAGGGGACCCGACAGGCCCGAAGGAATAGAAGAAGAAGGTGGAGAG
AGAGACAGAGACAGATCCATTCGATTAGTGAACGGATCTCGACGGTATCGGTTAACTTTTAAAAGAAAAG
GGGGGATTGGGGGGTACAGTGCAGGGGAAAGAATAGTAGACATAATAGCAACAGACATACAAACTAAAGA
ATTACAAAAACAAATTACAAAATTCAAAATTTTATCGATACTAGTATTATGCCCAGTACATGACCTTATG
GGACTTTCCTACTTGGCAGTACATCTACGTATTAGTCATCGCTATTACCATGGTGATGCGGTTTTGGCAG
TACATCAATGGGCGTGGATAGCGGTTTGACTCACGGGGATTTCCAAGTCTCCACCCCATTGACGTCAATG
GGAGTTTGTTTTGGCACCAAAATCAACGGGACTTTCCAAAATGTCGTAACAACTCCGCCCCATTGACGCA
AATGGGCGGTAGGCGTGTACGGTGGGAGGTTTATATAAGCAGAGCTCGTTTAGTGAACCGTCAGATCGCC
TGGAGACGCCATCCACGCTGTTTTGACCTCCATAGAAGATTCTAGAGCTAGCGAATTCATGGATTACAAG
GATGATGATGATAAGGGCGGTGGGTCGGGTGGAGGCTCAGTGAGCAAGGGCGAGGAGCTGTTCACCGGCG
TGGTGCCCATCCTGGTCGAGCTGGACGGCGACGTGAACGGCCACAAGTTCAGCGTGCGCGGCGAGGGCGA
GGGCGACGCCACCAACGGCAAGCTGACCCTGAAGCTGATCTGCACCACCGGCAAGCTGCCCGTGCCCTGG
CCCACCCTCGTGACCACCCTGGGCTACGGCGTGCAGTGCTTCGCCCGCTACCCCGACCACATGAAGCAGC
ACGACTTCTTCAAGTCCGCCATGCCCGAGGGCTACGTCCAGGAGCGCACCATCTTCTTCAAGGACGACGG
CACCTACAAGACCCGCGCCGAGGTGAAGTTCGAGGGCGACACCCTGGTGAACCGCATCGAGCTGAAGGGC
ATCGACTTCAAGGAGGACGGCAACATCCTGGGCCACAAGCTGGAGTACAACTTCAACAGCCACAACGTCT
ACATCACCGCCGACAAGCAGAAGAACGGCATCAAGGCCAACTTCAAGATCCGCCACAACGTGGAGGACGG
CGGCGTGCAGCTCGCCGACCACTACCAGCAGAACACCCCCATCGGCGACGGCCCCGTGCTGCTGCCCGAC
AACCACTACCTGAGCTACCAGTCCAAGCTGAGCAAGGACCCCAACGAGAAGCGCGACCACATGGTCCTGC
TGGAGTTCGTGACCGCCGCCGGCATCACCCACGGCATGGACGAGCTGTACAAGGGTGGAGGCTCGGGGGG
TGGCTCGCCCCGGCCGGAGCTGCCCCTGCCGGAGGGCTGGGAGGAGGCGCGCGACTTCGACGGCAAGGTC
TACTACATAGACCACACGAACCGCACCACCAGCTGGATCGACCCGCGGGACAGGTACACCAAACCGCTCA
CCTTTGCTGACTGCATTAGTGATGAGTTGCCGCTAGGATGGGAAGAGGCATATGACCCACAGGTTGGAGA
TTACTTCATAGACCACAACACCAAAACCACTCAGATTGAGGATCCTCGAGTACAATGGCGGCGGGAGCAG
GAACATATGCTGAAGGATTACCTGGTGGTGGCCCAGGAGGCTCTGAGTGCACAAAAGGAGATCTACCAGG
TGAAGCAGCAGCGCCTGGAGCTTGCACAGCAGGAGTACCAGCAACTGCATGCCGTCTGGGAGCATAAGCT
GGGCTCCCAGGTCAGCTTGGTCTCTGGTTCATCATCCAGCTCCAAGTATGACCCTGAGATCCTGAAAGCT
GAAATTGCCACTGCAAAATCCCGGGTCAACAAGCTGAAGAGAGAGATGGTTCACCTCCAGCACGAGCTGC
AGTTCAAAGAGCGTGGCTTTCAGACCCTGAAGAAAATCGATAAGAAAATGTCTGATGCTCAGGGCAGCTA
CAAACTGGATGAAGCTCAGGCTGTCTTGAGAGAAACAAAAGCCATCAAAAAGGCTATTACCTGTGGGGAA
AAGGAAAAGCAAGATCTCATTAAGAGCCTTGCCATGTTGAAGGACGGCTTCCGCACTGACAGGGGGTCTC
ACTCAGACCTGTGGTCCAGCAGCAGCTCTCTGGAGAGTTCGAGTTTCCCGCTACCGAAACAGTACCTGGA
TGTGAGCTCCCAGACAGACATCTCGGGAAGCTTCGGCATCAACAGCAACAATCAGTTGGCAGAGAAGGTC
AGATTGCGCCTTCGATATGAAGAGGCTAAGAGAAGGATCGCCAACCTGAAGATCCAGCTGGCCAAGCTTG
ACAGTGAGGCCTGGCCTGGGGTGCTGGACTCAGAGAGGGACCGGCTGATCCTTATCAACGAGAAGGAGGA
GCTGCTGAAGGAGATGCGCTTCATCAGCCCCCTCAAGTGGACCCAGGGGGAGGTGGAGCAGCTGGAGATG
GCCCGGAAGCGGCTGGAAAAGGACCTGCAGGCAGCCCGGGACACCCAGAGCAAGGCGCTGACGGAGAGGT
TAAAGTTAAACAGTAAGAGGAACCAGCTTGTGAGAGAACTGGAGGAAGCCACCCGGCAGGTGGCAACTCT
GCACTCCCAGCTGAAAAGTCTCTCAAGCAGCATGCAGTCCCTGTCCTCAGGCAGCAGCCCCGGATCCCTC
ACGTCCAGCCGGGGCTCCCTGGTTGCATCCAGCCTGGACTCCTCCACTTCAGCCAGCTTCACTGACCTCT
ACTATGACCCCTTTGAGCAGCTGGACTCAGAGCTGCAGAGCAAGGTGGAGTTCCTGCTCCTGGAGGGGGC
CACCGGCTTCCGGCCCTCAGGCTGCATCACCACCATCCACGAGGATGAGGTGGCCAAGACCCAGAAGGCA
GAGGGAGGTGGCCGCCTGCAGGCTCTGCGTTCCCTGTCTGGCACCCCAAAGTCCATGACCTCCCTATCCC
CACGTTCCTCTCTCTCCTCCCCCTCCCCACCCTGTTCCCCTCTCATGGCTGACCCCCTCCTGGCTGGTGA
TGCCTTCCTCAACTCCTTGGAGTTTGAAGACCCGGAGCTGAGTGCCACTCTTTGTGAACTGAGCCTTGGT
AACAGCGCCCAGGAAAGATACCGGCTGGAGGAACCAGGAACGGAGGGCAAGCAGCTGGGCCAAGCTGTGA
ATACGGCCCAGGGGTGTGGCCTGAAAGTGGCCTGTGTCTCAGCCGCCGTATCGGACGAGTCAGTGGCTGG
AGACAGTGGTGTGTACGAGGCTTCCGTGCAGAGACTGGGTGCTTCAGAAGCTGCTGCATTTGACAGTGAC
GAATCGGAAGCAGTGGGTGCGACCCGAATTCAGATTGCCCTGAAGTATGATGAGAAGAATAAGCAATTTG
CAATATTAATCATCCAGCTGAGTAACCTTTCTGCTCTGTTGCAGCAACAAGACCAGAAAGTGAATATCCG
CGTGGCTGTCCTTCCTTGCTCTGAAAGCACAACCTGCCTGTTCCGGACCCGGCCTCTGGACGCCTCAGAC
ACTCTAGTGTTCAATGAGGTGTTCTGGGTATCCATGTCCTATCCAGCCCTTCACCAGAAGACCTTAAGAG
TCGATGTCTGTACCACCGACAGGAGCCATCTGGAAGAGTGCCTGGGAGGCGCCCAGATCAGCCTGGCGGA
GGTCTGCCGGTCTGGGGAGAGGTCGACTCGCTGGTACAACCTTCTCAGCTACAAATACTTGAAGAAGCAG
AGCAGGGAGCTCAAGCCAGTGGGAGTTATGGCCCCTGCCTCAGGGCCTGCCAGCACGGACGCTGTGTCTG
CTCTGTTGGAACAGACAGCAGTGGAGCTGGAGAAGAGGCAGGAGGGCAGGAGCAGCACACAGACACTGGA
AGACAGCTGGAGGTATGAGGAGACCAGTGAGAATGAGGCAGTAGCCGAGGAAGAGGAGGAGGAGGTGGAG
GAGGAGGAGGGAGAAGAGGATGTTTTCACCGAGAAAGCCTCACCTGATATGGATGGGTACCCAGCATTAA
AGGTGGACAAAGAGACCAACACGGAGACCCCGGCCCCATCCCCCACAGTGGTGCGACCTAAGGACCGGAG
AGTGGGCACCCCGTCCCAGGGGCCATTTCTTCGAGGGAGCACCATCATCCGCTCTAAGACCTTCTCCCCA
GGACCCCAGAGCCAGTACGTGTGCCGGCTGAATCGGAGTGATAGTGACAGCTCCACTCTGTCCAAAAAGC
CACCTTTTGTTCGAAACTCCCTGGAGCGACGCAGCGTCCGGATGAAGCGGCCGTCCCCACCCCCACAGCC
TTCCTCGGTCAAGTCGCTGCGCTCCGAGCGTCTGATCCGTACCTCGCTGGACCTGGAGTTAGACCTGCAG
GCGACAAGAACCTGGCACAGCCAACTGACCCAGGAGATCTCGGTGCTGAAGGAGCTCAAGGAGCAGCTGG
AACAAGCCAAGAGCCACGGGGAGAAGGAGCTGCCACAGTGGTTGCGTGAGGACGAGCGTTTCCGCCTGCT
GCTGAGGATGCTGGAGAAGCGGCAGATGGACCGAGCGGAGCACAAGGGTGAGCTTCAGACAGACAAGATG
ATGAGGGCAGCTGCCAAGGATGTGCACAGGCTCCGAGGCCAGAGCTGTAAGGAACCCCCAGAAGTTCAGT
CTTTCAGGGAGAAGATGGCATTTTTCACCCGCCTCGGATGAATATCCCAGCTCTCTCTGCAGATGACGTC
TAAGCGGCCGCGAAGGATCTGCGATCGCTCCGGTGCCCGTCAGTGGGCAGAGCGCACATCGCCCACAGTC
CCCGAGAAGTTGGGGGGAGGGGTCGGCAATTGAACGGGTGCCTAGAGAAGGTGGCGCGGGGTAAACTGGG
AAAGTGATGTCGTGTACTGGCTCCGCCTTTTTCCCGAGGGTGGGGGAGAACCGTATATAAGTGCAGTAGT
CGCCGTGAACGTTCTTTTTCGCAACGGGTTTGCCGCCAGAACACAGCTGAAGCTTCGAGGGGCTCGCATC
TCTCCTTCACGCGCCCGCCGCCCTACCTGAGGCCGCCATCCACGCCGGTTGAGTCGCGTTCTGCCGCCTC
CCGCCTGTGGTGCCTCCTGAACTGCGTCCGCCGTCTAGGTAAGTTTAAAGCTCAGGTCGAGACCGGGCCT
TTGTCCGGCGCTCCCTTGGAGCCTACCTAGACTCAGCCGGCTCTCCACGCTTTGCCTGACCCTGCTTGCT
CAACTCTACGTCTTTGTTTCGTTTTCTGTTCTGCGCCGTTACAGATCCAAGCTGTGACCGGCGCCTACGC
TAGATGACCGAGTACAAGCCCACGGTGCGCCTCGCCACCCGCGACGACGTCCCCAGGGCCGTACGCACCC
TCGCCGCCGCGTTCGCCGACTACCCCGCCACGCGCCACACCGTCGATCCGGACCGCCACATCGAGCGGGT
CACCGAGCTGCAAGAACTCTTCCTCACGCGCGTCGGGCTCGACATCGGCAAGGTGTGGGTCGCGGACGAC
GGCGCCGCGGTGGCGGTCTGGACCACGCCGGAGAGCGTCGAAGCGGGGGCGGTGTTCGCCGAGATCGGCC
CGCGCATGGCCGAGTTGAGCGGTTCCCGGCTGGCCGCGCAGCAACAGATGGAAGGCCTCCTGGCGCCGCA
CCGGCCCAAGGAGCCCGCGTGGTTCCTGGCCACCGTCGGCGTCTCGCCCGACCACCAGGGCAAGGGTCTG
GGCAGCGCCGTCGTGCTCCCCGGAGTGGAGGCGGCCGAGCGCGCCGGGGTGCCCGCCTTCCTGGAGACCT
CCGCGCCCCGCAACCTCCCCTTCTACGAGCGGCTCGGCTTCACCGTCACCGCCGACGTCGAGGTGCCCGA
AGGACCGCGCACCTGGTGCATGACCCGCAAGCCCGGTGCCTGAGTCGACAATCAACCTCTGGATTACAAA
ATTTGTGAAAGATTGACTGGTATTCTTAACTATGTTGCTCCTTTTACGCTATGTGGATACGCTGCTTTAA
TGCCTTTGTATCATGCTATTGCTTCCCGTATGGCTTTCATTTTCTCCTCCTTGTATAAATCCTGGTTGCT
GTCTCTTTATGAGGAGTTGTGGCCCGTTGTCAGGCAACGTGGCGTGGTGTGCACTGTGTTTGCTGACGCA
ACCCCCACTGGTTGGGGCATTGCCACCACCTGTCAGCTCCTTTCCGGGACTTTCGCTTTCCCCCTCCCTA
TTGCCACGGCGGAACTCATCGCCGCCTGCCTTGCCCGCTGCTGGACAGGGGCTCGGCTGTTGGGCACTGA
CAATTCCGTGGTGTTGTCGGGGAAATCATCGTCCTTTCCTTGGCTGCTCGCCTGTGTTGCCACCTGGATT
CTGCGCGGGACGTCCTTCTGCTACGTCCCTTCGGCCCTCAATCCAGCGGACCTTCCTTCCCGCGGCCTGC
TGCCGGCTCTGCGGCCTCTTCCGCGTCTTCGCCTTCGCCCTCAGACGAGTCGGATCTCCCTTTGGGCCGC
CTCCCCGCCTGGTACCTTTAAGACCAATGACTTACAAGGCAGCTGTAGATCTTAGCCACTTTTTAAAAGA
AAAGGGGGGACTGGAAGGGCTAATTCACTCCCAACGAAGATAAGATCTGCTTTTTGCTTGTACTGGGTCT
CTCTGGTTAGACCAGATCTGAGCCTGGGAGCTCTCTGGCTAACTAGGGAACCCACTGCTTAAGCCTCAAT
AAAGCTTGCCTTGAGTGCTTCAAGTAGTGTGTGCCCGTCTGTTGTGTGACTCTGGTAACTAGAGATCCCT
CAGACCCTTTTAGTCAGTGTGGAAAATCTCTAGCAGTAGTAGTTCATGTCATCTTATTATTCAGTATTTA
TAACTTGCAAAGAAATGAATATCAGAGAGTGAGAGGAACTTGTTTATTGCAGCTTATAATGGTTACAAAT
AAAGCAATAGCATCACAAATTTCACAAATAAAGCATTTTTTTCACTGCATTCTAGTTGTGGTTTGTCCAA
ACTCATCAATGTATCTTATCATGTCTGGCTCTAGCTATCCCGCCCCTAACTCCGCCCATCCCGCCCCTAA
CTCCGCCCAGTTCCGCCCATTCTCCGCCCCATGGCTGACTAATTTTTTTTATTTATGCAGAGGCCGAGGC
CGCCTCGGCCTCTGAGCTATTCCAGAAGTAGTGAGGAGGCTTTTTTGGAGGCCTAGACTTTTGCAGAGAC
CAAATTCGTAATCATGTCATAGCTGTTTCCTGTGTGAAATTGTTATCCGCTCACAATTCCACACAACATA
CGAGCCGGAAGCATAAAGTGTAAAGCCTGGGGTGCCTAATGAGTGAGCTAACTCACATTAATTGCGTTGC
GCTCACTGCCCGCTTTCCAGTCGGGAAACCTGTCGTGCCAGCTGCATTAATGAATCGGCCAACGCGCGGG
GAGAGGCGGTTTGCGTATTGGGCGCTCTTCCGCTTCCTCGCTCACTGACTCGCTGCGCTCGGTCGTTCGG
CTGCGGCGAGCGGTATCAGCTCACTCAAAGGCGGTAATACGGTTATCCACAGAATCAGGGGATAACGCAG
GAAAGAACATGTGAGCAAAAGGCCAGCAAAAGGCCAGGAACCGTAAAAAGGCCGCGTTGCTGGCGTTTTT
CCATAGGCTCCGCCCCCCTGACGAGCATCACAAAAATCGACGCTCAAGTCAGAGGTGGCGAAACCCGACA
GGACTATAAAGATACCAGGCGTTTCCCCCTGGAAGCTCCCTCGTGCGCTCTCCTGTTCCGACCCTGCCGC
TTACCGGATACCTGTCCGCCTTTCTCCCTTCGGGAAGCGTGGCGCTTTCTCATAGCTCACGCTGTAGGTA
TCTCAGTTCGGTGTAGGTCGTTCGCTCCAAGCTGGGCTGTGTGCACGAACCCCCCGTTCAGCCCGACCGC
TGCGCCTTATCCGGTAACTATCGTCTTGAGTCCAACCCGGTAAGACACGACTTATCGCCACTGGCAGCAG
CCACTGGTAACAGGATTAGCAGAGCGAGGTATGTAGGCGGTGCTACAGAGTTCTTGAAGTGGTGGCCTAA
CTACGGCTACACTAGAAGAACAGTATTTGGTATCTGCGCTCTGCTGAAGCCAGTTACCTTCGGAAAAAGA
GTTGGTAGCTCTTGATCCGGCAAACAAACCACCGCTGGTAGCGGTGGTTTTTTTGTTTGCAAGCAGCAGA
TTACGCGCAGAAAAAAAGGATCTCAAGAAGATCCTTTGATCTTTTCTACGGGGTCTGACGCTCAGTGGAA
CGAAAACTCACGTTAAGGGATTTTGGTCATGAGATTATCAAAAAGGATCTTCACCTAGATCCTTTTAAAT
TAAAAATGAAGTTTTAAATCAATCTAAAGTATATATGAGTAAACTTGGTCTGACAGTTACCAATGCTTAA
TCAGTGAGGCACCTATCTCAGCGATCTGTCTATTTCGTTCATCCATAGTTGCCTGACTCCCCGTCGTGTA
GATAACTACGATACGGGAGGGCTTACCATCTGGCCCCAGTGCTGCAATGATACCGCGAGACCCACGCTCA
CCGGCTCCAGATTTATCAGCAATAAACCAGCCAGCCGGAAGGGCCGAGCGCAGAAGTGGTCCTGCAACTT
TATCCGCCTCCATCCAGTCTATTAATTGTTGCCGGGAAGCTAGAGTAAGTAGTTCGCCAGTTAATAGTTT
GCGCAACGTTGTTGCCATTGCTACAGGCATCGTGGTGTCACGCTCGTCGTTTGGTATGGCTTCATTCAGC
TCCGGTTCCCAACGATCAAGGCGAGTTACATGATCCCCCATGTTGTGCAAAAAAGCGGTTAGCTCCTTCG
GTCCTCCGATCGTTGTCAGAAGTAAGTTGGCCGCAGTGTTATCACTCATGGTTATGGCAGCACTGCATAA
TTCTCTTACTGTCATGCCATCCGTAAGATGCTTTTCTGTGACTGGTGAGTACTCAACCAAGTCATTCTGA
GAATAGTGTATGCGGCGACCGAGTTGCTCTTGCCCGGCGTCAATACGGGATAATACCGCGCCACATAGCA
GAACTTTAAAAGTGCTCATCATTGGAAAACGTTCTTCGGGGCGAAAACTCTCAAGGATCTTACCGCTGTT
GAGATCCAGTTCGATGTAACCCACTCGTGCACCCAACTGATCTTCAGCATCTTTTACTTTCACCAGCGTT
TCTGGGTGAGCAAAAACAGGAAGGCAAAATGCCGCAAAAAAGGGAATAAGGGCGACACGGAAATGTTGAA
TACTCATACTCTTCCTTTTTCAATATTATTGAAGCATTTATCAGGGTTATTGTCTCATGAGCGGATACAT
ATTTGAATGTATTTAGAAAAATAAACAAATAGGGGTTCCGCGCACATTTCCCCGAAAAGTGCCACCTGAC
GTCTAAGAAACCATTATTATCATGACATTAACCTATAAAAATAGGCGTATCACGAGGCCCTTTCGTCTCG
CGCGTTTCGGTGATGACGGTGAAAACCTCTGACACATGCAGCTCCCGGAGACGGTCACAGCTTGTCTGTA
AGCGGATGCCGGGAGCAGACAAGCCCGTCAGGGCGCGTCAGCGGGTGTTGGCGGGTGTCGGGGCTGGCTT
AACTATGCGGCATCAGAGCAGATTGTACTGAGAGTGCACCATATGCGGTGTGAAATACCGCACAGATGCG
TAAGGAGAAAATACCGCATCAGGCGCCATTCGCCATTCAGGCTGCGCAACTGTTGGGAAGGGCGATCGGT
GCGGGCCTCTTCGCTATTACGCCAGCTGGCGAAAGGGGGATGTGCTGCAAGGCGATTAAGTTGGGTAACG
CCAGGGTTTTCCCAGTCACGACGTTGTAAAACGACGGCCAGTGCCAAGCTG
Features (pLannotate 1.2.2; 30 found; start..end, strand, type, name):
      6..232     +  promoter       RSV promoter: Rous sarcoma virus enhancer/promoter
    233..413     +  LTR            5' LTR (truncated): truncated 5' long terminal repeat (LTR) from HIV-1
    460..585     +  misc_feature   HIV-1 Ψ: packaging signal of human immunodeficiency virus type 1
    569..907     +  CDS            HIV-1 gag (fragment): gag protein from human immunodeficiency virus 1; gag
   1078..1311    +  misc_feature   RRE: The Rev response element (RRE) of HIV-1 allows for Rev-dependent mRNA export from the nucleus to the cytoplasm.
   1688..1788    +  CDS            Rev (fragment): human immunodeficiency virus 1 (HIV-1) Rev protein; rev; enhances nuclear export of unspliced and incompletely spliced viral mRNAs
   1807..1923    +  misc_feature   cPPT/CTS: central polypurine tract and central termination sequence of HIV-1
   1936..2012    +  enhancer       CMV enhancer (fragment): human cytomegalovirus immediate early enhancer
   2013..2216    +  promoter       CMV promoter: human cytomegalovirus (CMV) immediate early promoter
   2302..2326    +  CDS            2xFLAG (fragment): two tandem FLAG® epitope tags
   2350..3063    +  CDS            moxVenus: moxVenus is a basic (constitutively fluorescent) green/yellow fluorescent protein published in 2015, derived from Aequorea victoria. It is reported to be a rapidly-maturing monomer.
   3088..6402    +  CDS            WWC1: KIBRA_HUMAN - Also known as KIAA0869. Experimental evidence at protein level: Swiss-Prot protein existence level 1. Probable regulator of the Hippo/SWH (Sav/Wts/Hpo) signaling pathway, a signaling pathway that plays a pivotal role in tumor suppression by restricting proliferation and promoting apoptosis. Along with NF2 can synergistically induce the phosphorylation of LATS1 and LATS2 and can probably function in the regulation of the Hippo/SWH (Sav/Wts/Hpo) signaling pathway. Acts as a transcriptional coactivator of ESR1 which plays an essential role in DYNLL1-mediated ESR1 transactivation. Re
   6485..6696    +  promoter       EF-1α core promoter: core promoter for human elongation factor EF-1α
   6709..6977    +  LTR            5' LTR (truncated): truncated 5' long terminal repeat (LTR) from human T-cell leukemia virus (HTLV) type 1
   7004..7603    +  CDS            PuroR: puromycin N-acetyltransferase; pac from Streptomyces alboniger; confers resistance to puromycin
   7610..8198    +  misc_feature   WPRE: woodchuck hepatitis virus posttranscriptional regulatory element
   8193..8300    +  CDS            nef (fragment): NEF_SIVS4 - Experimental evidence at protein level: Swiss-Prot protein existence level 1. Interferes with TCR signaling from the cell membrane. Interacts with CD247/TCRZ (TCR zeta chain) and exert potent down- regulation of cell surface TCR/CD3 complexes. From Simian immunodeficiency virus (isolate F236/smH4) (SIV-sm) (Simian immunodeficiency virus sooty mangabey monkey).
   8325..8505    +  LTR            5' LTR (truncated): truncated 5' long terminal repeat (LTR) from HIV-1
   8577..8698    +  polyA_signal   SV40 poly(A) signal: SV40 polyadenylation signal
   8738..8873    +  rep_origin     SV40 ori: SV40 origin of replication
   8928..8950    -  protein_bind   lac operator (fragment): The lac repressor binds to the lac operator to inhibit transcription in E. coli. This inhibition can be relieved by adding lactose or isopropyl-β-D-thiogalactopyranoside (IPTG). lac repressor encoded by lacI
   8954..8984    -  promoter       lac promoter: promoter for the E. coli lac operon
   8999..9020    -  protein_bind   CAP binding site: CAP binding activates transcription in the presence of cAMP. E. coli catabolite activator protein
   9033..9125    -  CDS            lacI (fragment): lac repressor; lacI; The lac repressor binds to the lac operator to inhibit transcription in E. coli. This inhibition can be relieved by adding lactose or isopropyl-β-D-thiogalactopyranoside (IPTG).
   9308..9896    -  rep_origin     ori: high-copy-number ColE1/pMB1/pBR322/pUC origin of replication
  10067..10927   -  CDS            AmpR: β-lactamase; bla; confers resistance to ampicillin, carbenicillin, and related antibiotics
  10928..11032   -  promoter       AmpR promoter: bla
  11127..11162   +  CDS            rop (fragment): Rop protein, which maintains plasmids at low copy number; rop
  11264..11363   +  misc_feature   bom (fragment): basis of mobility region from pBR322
  11369..11523   -  CDS            lacZα (fragment): LacZα fragment of β-galactosidase; lacZ fragment
