[The description below was written by a language model from this plasmid's Addgene catalogue record and pLannotate feature annotations shown in this document.]
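Description:
pCDH-CMV-FLAG-YFP-KIBRA is a lentiviral mammalian expression plasmid of about 11.5 kb, built on the pCDH-CMV-MCS-EF1-Puro backbone. It is propagated in E. coli through a high-copy ColE1/pUC-type origin with ampicillin selection from the β-lactamase gene. The lentiviral transfer cassette begins with a chimeric RSV promoter fused to a truncated HIV-1 5' LTR, which allows Tat-independent production of genomic RNA in packaging cells. This is followed by the Ψ packaging signal with a short gag fragment, the Rev response element for nuclear export of unspliced transcripts, and the cPPT/CTS, which aids nuclear import of the reverse-transcribed genome. A truncated HIV-1 LTR closes the cassette at the 3' end, followed by an SV40 polyadenylation signal and SV40 origin.

The payload is human KIBRA (WWC1), a regulator of the Hippo signalling pathway, inserted by Gibson cloning downstream of the CMV immediate-early enhancer/promoter. It carries an N-terminal FLAG-YFP tag. The automated annotation matches the fluorescent protein most closely to the Venus-family variant moxVenus and detects the epitope as a partial match to a tandem FLAG element. The tag permits both live fluorescence imaging and antibody-based detection or pull-down of the fusion protein. A second transcription unit uses the EF-1α core promoter joined to an HTLV-1 LTR segment to drive the puromycin N-acetyltransferase gene, so transfected or transduced cells can be selected with puromycin. A WPRE downstream enhances transcript expression. The construct suits transient transfection or lentiviral transduction to express YFP-tagged KIBRA in mammalian cells, for example to follow its localisation in studies of Hippo pathway activation.
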