Addgene plasmid #235683: pCDH-CMV-FLAG-YFP-KIBRA
Purpose: Express YFP tagged KIBRA gene in mammalian cells using the CMV promoter
Depositing lab: Duojia Pan. Depositing organization: University of Texas Southwestern Medical Center. Publication: Multiphase coalescence mediates Hippo pathway activation. Wang L, Choi K, Su T, Li B, Wu X, Zhang R, Driskill JH, Li H, Lei H, Guo P, Chen EH, Zheng Y, Pan D. Cell. 2022 Nov 10;185(23):4376-4393.e18. doi: 10.1016/j.cell.2022.09.036. Epub 2022 Oct 31. PubMed 36318920.
Backbone
  Vector backbone: pCDH-CMV-MCS-EF1-Puro
  Vector type: Mammalian Expression, Lentiviral
Growth in bacteria
  Bacterial resistance: Ampicillin, 100 μg/mL
  Growth temperature: 37°C
  Growth strain: NEB Stable
  Copy number: High Copy
Gene/Insert
  Gene/Insert name: KIBRA (alt name: WWC1)
  Species: H. sapiens (human)
  Entrez Gene: WWC1 (a.k.a. HBEBP3, HBEBP36, KIBRA, MEMRYQTL, PPP1R168)
  Tag / fusion protein: FLAG-YFP (N terminal on insert)
  Cloning method: Gibson Cloning
Terms and licenses: Academic/Nonprofit Terms; Industry Terms: Not Available to Industry
How to cite: pCDH-CMV-FLAG-YFP-KIBRA was a gift from Duojia Pan (Addgene plasmid # 235683 ; http://n2t.net/addgene:235683 ; RRID:Addgene_235683)
